>Addgene plasmid #222873 | pRSF-G1(6CNW)RS | addgene full sequence | sequence record 446770 | Addgene NGS Result
TGGTACCCAATAATACGACTCACTATAGGGAGACCACAACGGTTTCCCTCTAGAAATAATTTTGTTTAAC
TTTAAGAAGGAGATATACATATGGTGGTGAAATTTACCGATAGCCAGATTCAGCATCTGATGGAATATGG
TGATAATGATTGGAGCGAAGCCGAATTTGAAGATGCAGCAGCACGTGATAAAGAATTTAGCAGCCAGTTT
AGCAAACTGAAAAGCGCCAATGATAAAGGCCTGAAAGATGTTATTGCAAATCCGCGTAATGATCTGACCG
ATCTGGAAAACAAAATTCGCGAAAAACTGGCAGCCCGTGGTTTTATTGAAGTTCATACCCCGATTTTTGT
GAGCAAAAGCGCACTGGCAAAAATGACCATTACCGAAGATCATCCGCTGTTCAAACAGGTGTTTTGGATT
GATGATAAACGTGCACTGCGTCCGATGCATGCAATGAATCATTATAAAGTTATGCGTGAACTGCGCGATC
ATACCAAAGGTCCGGTTAAAATCTTTGAAATTGGTAGCTGCTTTCGCAAAGAAAGCAAAAGCAGTACCCA
TCTGGAAGAATTTACCATGCTGACCCTGGGAGAAATGGGTCCTGATGGTGATCCGATGGAACATCTGAAA
ATGTATATTGGCGATATCATGGATGCCGTTGGTGTTGAATATACCACCAGTCGTGAAGAATCAGATGTTT
ATGTTGAAACCCTGGACGTGGAAATTAATGGCACCGAAGTTGCAAGCGGTGGTGTTGGTCCGCATAAACT
GGATCCGGCACATGATGTGCATGAACCGAGTGCAGGTATTGGTTTTGGTCTGGAACGTCTGCTGATGCTG
AAAAATGGTAAAAGCAATGCACGCAAAACCGGCAAAAGTATTACCTATCTGAATGGCTACAAACTGGATT
AAGAATTCGAGCTCCCGGGTACCAGATAGATCCGGCTGCTAACAAAGCCCGAAAGGAAGCTGAGTTGGCT
GCTGCCACCGCTGAGCAATAACTAGCATAACCCCTTGGGGCCTCTAAACGGGTCTTGAGGGGTTTTTTGG
TTTGTGAGCTCCCGTAATTCCGCTTCGCAACATGTGAGCACCGGTTTATTGACTACCGGAAGCAGTGTGA
CCGTGTGCTTCTCAAATGCCTGAGGCCAGTTTGCTCAGGCTCTCCCCGTGGAGGTAATAATTGACGATAT
GATCAGTGCACGGCTAACTAAGCGGCCTGCTGACTTTCTCGCCGATCAAAAGGCATTTTGCTATTAAGGG
ATTGACGAGGGCGTATCTGCGCAGTAAGATGCGCCCCGCATTGGAGGGCGCTCCGGCGAGCAAACGGGTC
TCTAAAACCTGTAAGCGGGGTTCGACCCCCCGGCCTTTCGCCAAATTCGAAAAGCCTGCTCAACGAGCAG
GCTTTTTTGCATGCTCGAGCAGCTCAGGGTCGAATTTGCTTTCGAATTTCTGCCATTCATCCGCTTATTA
TCACTTATTCAGGCGTAGCAACCAGGCGTTTAAGGGCACCAATAACTGCCTTAAAAAAACTTCCGCTTCC
TCGCTCACTGACTCGCTACGCTCGGTCGTTCGACTGCGGCGAGCGGTGTCAGCTCACTCAAAAGCGGTAA
TACGGTTATCCACAGAATCAGGGGATAAAGCCGGAAAGAACATGTGAGCAAAAAGCAAAGCACCGGAAGA
AGCCAACGCCGCAGGCGTTTTTCCATAGGCTCCGCCCCCCTGACGAGCATCACAAAAATCGACGCTCAAG
CCAGAGGTGGCGAAACCCGACAGGACTATAAAGATACCAGGCGTTTCCCCCTGGAAGCTCCCTCGTGCGC
TCTCCTGTTCCGACCCTGCCGCTTACCGGATACCTGTCCGCCTTTCTCCCTTCGGGAAGCGTGGCGCTTT
CTCATAGCTCACGCTGTTGGTATCTCAGTTCGGTGTAGGTCGTTCGCTCCAAGCTGGGCTGTGTGCACGA
ACCCCCCGTTCAGCCCGACCGCTGCGCCTTATCCGGTAACTATCGTCTTGAGTCCAACCCGGTAAGACAC
GACTTATCGCCACTGGCAGCAGCCATTGGTAACTGATTTAGAGGACTTTGTCTTGAAGTTATGCACCTGT
TAAGGCTAAACTGAAAGAACAGATTTTGGTGAGTGCGGTCCTCCAACCCACTTACCTTGGTTCAAAGAGT
TGGTAGCTCAGCGAACCTTGAGAAAACCACCGTTGGTAGCGGTGGTTTTTCTTTATTTATGAGATGATGA
ATCAATCGGTCTATCAAGTCAACGAACAGCTATTCCGTTGAACTGTGGTACGCGTTAGAAAAACTCATCG
AGCATCAAATGAAACTGCAATTTATTCATATCAGGATTATCAATACCATATTTTTGAAAAAGCCGTTTCT
GTAATGAAGGAGAAAACTCACCGAGGCAGTTCCATAGGATGGCAAGATCCTGGTATCGGTCTGCGATTCC
GACTCGTCCAACATCAATACAACCTATTAATTTCCCCTCGTCAAAAATAAGGTTATCAAGTGAGAAATCA
CCATGAGTGACGACTGAATCCGGTGAGAATGGCAAAAGTTTATGCATTTCTTTCCAGACTTGTTCAACAG
GCCAGCCATTACGCTCGTCATCAAAATCACTCGCATCAACCAAACCGTTATTCATTCGTGATTGCGCCTG
AGCGAGACGAAATACGCGGTCGCTGTTAAAAGGACAATTACAAACAGGAATCGAATGCAACCGGCGCAGG
AACACTGCCAGCGCATCAACAATATTTTCACCTGAATCAGGATATTCTTCTAATACCTGGAATGCTGTTT
TCCCGGGGATCGCAGTGGTGAGTAACCATGCATCATCAGGAGTACGGATAAAATGCTTGATGGTCGGAAG
AGGCATAAATTCCGTCAGCCAGTTTAGTCTGACCATCTCATCTGTAACATCATTGGCAACGCTACCTTTG
CCATGTTTCAGAAACAACTCTGGCGCATCGGGCTTCCCATACAATCGATAGATTGTCGCACCTGATTGCC
CGACATTATCGCGAGCCCATTTATACCCATATAAATCAGCATCCATGTTGGAATTTAATCGCGGCCTAGA
GCAAGACGTTTCCCGTTGAATATGGCTCATACTCTTCCTTTTTCAATATTATTGAAGCATTTATCAGGGT
TATTGTCTCATGAGCGGATACATATTTGAATGTATTTAGAAAAATAAACAAATAGGCATGCAGCGCTTGA
CTTGACGGGACGGCGTTGTAATTCTCATGTTTGACAGCTTATCATCGATAAGCT
Features (pLannotate 1.2.2; 8 found; start..end, strand, type, name):
     11..29      +  promoter       T7 promoter: promoter for bacteriophage T7 RNA polymerase
     61..83      +  RBS            RBS: efficient ribosome binding site from bacteriophage T7 gene 10 (Olins and Rangwala, 1989)
    945..994     +  CDS            SET1 (fragment): solubility-enhancement tag derived from T7 phage gene 10B
   1002..1049    +  terminator     T7 terminator: transcription terminator for bacteriophage T7 RNA polymerase
   1530..2279    -  rep_origin     RSF ori: Plasmids containing the RSF 1030 origin of replication can be propagated in E. coli cells that contain additional plasmids with compatible origins.
   2295..3110    -  CDS            KanR: aminoglycoside phosphotransferase; aph(3')-Ia; confers resistance to kanamycin in bacteria or G418 (Geneticin®) in eukaryotes
   3111..3202    -  promoter       AmpR promoter: bla
   3251..1       +  promoter       tet promoter (fragment) (across the origin): E. coli promoter for tetracycline efflux protein gene
