[The description below was written by a language model from this plasmid's Addgene catalogue record and pLannotate feature annotations shown in this document.]
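Description:
pRSF-G1(6CNW)RS is a small (about 3.3 kb), high-copy bacterial expression plasmid built on a pRSF backbone. It supplies the orthogonal translation machinery needed to incorporate the non-canonical amino acid 6-cyano-L-tryptophan (6-CN-Trp) into proteins in E. coli at amber (TAG) stop codons. It replicates from the RSF1030 origin, which is compatible with other common origin classes, so it can be co-maintained with a second plasmid, such as one carrying a target gene with the TAG codon. Selection is by kanamycin, through an aph(3')-Ia aminoglycoside phosphotransferase gene that the annotation places downstream of a bla (AmpR) promoter.

The payload is an 822 bp open reading frame encoding an aminoacyl-tRNA synthetase from the methanogenic archaeon ISO4-G1, named G1(6CNW)RS for its 6-CN-Trp substrate. It sits in a conventional T7 cassette: T7 promoter, the efficient phage T7 gene 10 ribosome binding site, the coding region, and a T7 terminator. Expression therefore requires a host that provides T7 RNA polymerase. A short match to the T7 gene 10B-derived SET1 solubility tag is annotated just before the terminator; whether it is fused in frame to the synthetase cannot be determined from the table.

The stated purpose describes a synthetase/tRNA pair, but the automated annotation does not identify a suppressor tRNA gene. Unannotated stretches remain between the terminator and the origin, and a fragment of a tet promoter spans the sequence origin, but the record does not say what either drives or contains. The mutations that define the 6-CN-Trp specificity are also not listed. The construct is typically used to produce proteins site-specifically labelled with a cyanotryptophan residue as a minimally perturbing fluorescent probe.
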