Addgene plasmid #222873: pRSF-G1(6CNW)RS
Purpose: tRNA synthetase/tRNA pair for the in vivo incorporation of 6-Cyano-L-Tryptophan (6-CN-Trp) into proteins in E. coli in response to the amber (TAG) codon
Depositing lab: Thomas Huber. Depositing organization: Australian National University. Publication: Rendering Proteins Fluorescent Inconspicuously: Genetically Encoded 4-Cyanotryptophan Conserves Their Structure and Enables the Detection of Ligand Binding Sites. Qianzhu H, Abdelkader EH, Welegedara AP, Habel E, Paul N, Frkic RL, Jackson CJ, Huber T, Otting G. Angew Chem Int Ed Engl. 2024 Dec 4:e202421000. doi: 10.1002/anie.202421000. PubMed 39632265.
Backbone
  Vector backbone: pRSF
  Backbone size w/o insert (bp): 2452
  Total vector size (bp): 3274
  Vector type: Bacterial Expression
Growth in bacteria
  Bacterial resistance: Kanamycin, 50 μg/mL
  Growth temperature: 37°C
  Growth strain: DH5alpha
  Copy number: High Copy
Gene/Insert
  Gene/Insert name: tRNA synthetase (alt name: G1(6CNW)RS)
  Species: Methanogenic archaeon ISO4-G1
  Insert size (bp): 822
  Promoter: T7
  Cloning method: Ligation Independent Cloning
  Sequencing primers: 5′ TAATACGACTCACTATAGGG; 3′ GCTAGTTATTGCTCAGCGG
Terms and licenses: Academic/Nonprofit Terms; Industry Terms: Not Available to Industry
How to cite: pRSF-G1(6CNW)RS was a gift from Thomas Huber (Addgene plasmid # 222873 ; http://n2t.net/addgene:222873 ; RRID:Addgene_222873)
